>Addgene plasmid #198059 | H2B CFP | addgene full sequence | sequence record 389151 | Addgene NGS Result
GAAGATCCTTTGATCTTTTCTACGGGGTCTGACGCTCAGTGGAACGAAAACTCACGTTAAGGGATTTTGG
TCATGAGATTATCAAAAAGGATCTTCACCTAGATCCTTTTAAATTAAAAATGAAGTTTTAAATCAATCTA
AAGTATATATGAGTAAACTTGGTCTGACAGTTACCAATGCTTAATCAGTGAGGCACCTATCTCAGCGATC
TGTCTATTTCGTTCATCCATAGTTGCCTGACTCCCCGTCGTGTAGATAACTACGATACGGGAGGGCTTAC
CATCTGGCCCCAGTGCTGCAATGATACCGCGAGACCCACGCTCACCGGCTCCAGATTTATCAGCAATAAA
CCAGCCAGCCGGAAGGGCCGAGCGCAGAAGTGGTCCTGCAACTTTATCCGCCTCCATCCAGTCTATTAAT
TGTTGCCGGGAAGCTAGAGTAAGTAGTTCGCCAGTTAATAGTTTGCGCAACGTTGTTGCCATTGCTACAG
GCATCGTGGTGTCACGCTCGTCGTTTGGTATGGCTTCATTCAGCTCCGGTTCCCAACGATCAAGGCGAGT
TACATGATCCCCCATGTTGTGCAAAAAAGCGGTTAGCTCCTTCGGTCCTCCGATCGTTGTCAGAAGTAAG
TTGGCCGCAGTGTTATCACTCATGGTTATGGCAGCACTGCATAATTCTCTTACTGTCATGCCATCCGTAA
GATGCTTTTCTGTGACTGGTGAGTACTCAACCAAGTCATTCTGAGAATAGTGTATGCGGCGACCGAGTTG
CTCTTGCCCGGCGTCAATACGGGATAATACCGCGCCACATAGCAGAACTTTAAAAGTGCTCATCATTGGA
AAACGTTCTTCGGGGCGAAAACTCTCAAGGATCTTACCGCTGTTGAGATCCAGTTCGATGTAACCCACTC
GTGCACCCAACTGATCTTCAGCATCTTTTACTTTCACCAGCGTTTCTGGGTGAGCAAAAACAGGAAGGCA
AAATGCCGCAAAAAAGGGAATAAGGGCGACACGGAAATGTTGAATACTCATACTCTTCCTTTTTCAATAT
TATTGAAGCATTTATCAGGGTTATTGTCTCATGAGCGGATACATATTTGAATGTATTTAGAAAAATAAAC
AAATAGGGGTTCCGCGCACATTTCCCCGAAAAGTGCCACCTAAATTGTAAGCGTTAATATTTTGTTAAAA
TTCGCGTTAAATTTTTGTTAAATCAGCTCATTTTTTAACCAATAGGCCGAAATCGGCAAAATCCCTTATA
AATCAAAAGAATAGACCGAGATAGGGT
[37 nt withheld, positions 1288-1324]
AAAGAACGTGGACTCCAACGTCAAAGG
[49 nt withheld, positions 1352-1400]
T
[91 nt withheld, positions 1402-1492]
G
[124 nt withheld, positions 1494-1617]
CCCATTCGCCATTCAGGCTGCGCAACTGTTGGGAAGGGCGATCGGTGCGGGCCTCTTCGCTATTACGCCA
GTCGACCGCCAATTCAATATGGCGTATATGGACTCATGCCAATTCAATATGGTGGATCTGGACCTGTGCC
AATTCAATATGGCGTATATGGACTCGTGCCAATTCAATATGGTGGATCTGGACCCCAGCCAATTCAATAT
GGCGGACTTGGCACCATGCCAATTCAATATGGCGGACCTGGCACTGTGCCAACTGGGGAGGGGTCTACTT
GGCACGGTGCCAAGTTTGAGGAGGGGTCTTGGCCCTGTGCCAAGTCCGCCATATTGAATTGGCATGGTGC
CAATAATGGCGGCCATATTGGCTATATGCCAGGATCAATATATAGGCAATATCCAATATGGCCCTATGCC
AATATGGCTATTGGCCAGGTTCAATACTATGTATTGGCCCTATGCCATATAGTATTCCATATATGGGTTT
TCCTATTGACGTAGATAGCCCCTCCCAATGGGCGGTCCCATATACCATATATGGGGCTTCCTAATACCGC
CCATAGCCACTCCCCCATTGACGTCAATGGTCTCTATATATGGTCTTTCCTATTGACGTCATATGGGCGG
TCCTATTGACGTATATGGCGCCTCCCCCATTGACGTCAATTACGGTAAATGGCCCGCCTGGCTCAATGCC
CATTGACGTCAATAGGACCACCCACCATTGACGTCAATGGGATGGCTCATTGCCCATTCATATCCGTTCT
CACGCCCCCTATTGACGTCAATGACGGTAAATGGCCCACTTGGCAGTACATCAATATCTATTAATAGTAA
CTTGGCAAGTACATTACTATTGGAAGTACGCCAGGGTACATTGGCAGTACTCCCATTGACGTCAATGGCG
GTAAATGGCCCGCGATGGCTGCCAAGTACATCCCCATTGACGTCAATGGGGAGGGGCAATGACGCAAATG
GGCGTTCCATTGACGTAAATGGGCGGTAGGCGTGCCTAATGGGAGGTCTATATAAGCAATGCTCGTTTAG
GGAACCGCCATTCTGCCTGGGGACGTCGGAGCAAGCTTGATTTAGGTGACACTATAGAATACAAGCTACT
TGTTCTTTTTGCAGGATCCACTAGTGGCGCGCCATTAATTAAAGGCCGGCCAGCGATCGCATGCCAGAGC
CAGCGAAGTCTGCTCCCGCCCCGAAAAAGGGCTCCAAGAAGGCGGTGACTAAGGCGCAGAAGAAAGGCGG
CAAGAAGCGCAAGCGCAGCCGCAAGGAGAGCTATTCCATCTATGTGTACAAGGTTCTGAAGCAGGTCCAC
CCTGACACCGGCATTTCGTCCAAGGCCATGGGCATCATGAATTCGTTTGTGAACGACATTTTCGAGCGCA
TCGCAGGTGAGGCTTCCCGCCTGGCGCATTACAACAAGCGCTCGACCATCACCTCCAGGGAGATCCAGAC
GGCCGTGCGCCTGCTGCTGCCTGGGGAGTTGGCCAAGCACGCCGTGTCCGAGGGTACTAAGGCCATCACC
AAGTACACCAGCGCTAAGGATCCACCGGTCGCCACCATGGTGAGCAAGGGCGAGGAGCTGTTCACCGGGG
TGGTGCCCATCCTGGTCGAGCTGGACGGCGACGTAAACGGCCACAAGTTCAGCGTGTCCGGCGAGGGCGA
GGGCGATGCCACCTACGGCAAGCTGACCCTGAAGTTCATCTGCACCACCGGCAAGCTGCCCGTGCCCTGG
CCCACCCTCGTGACCACCCTGACCTGGGGCGTGCAGTGCTTCGCCCGCTACCCCGACCACATGAAGCAGC
ACGACTTCTTCAAGTCCGCCATGCCCGAAGGCTACGTCCAGGAGCGCACCATCTTCTTCAAGGACGACGG
CAACTACAAGACCCGCGCCGAGGTGAAGTTCGAGGGCGACACCCTGGTGAACCGCATCGAGCTGAAGGGC
ATCGACTTCAAGGAGGACGGCAACATCCTGGGGCACAAGCTGGAGTACAACGCCATCAGCGACAACGTCT
ATATCACCGCCGACAAGCAGAAGAACGGCATCAAGGCCAACTTCAAGATCCGCCACAACATCGAGGACGG
CAGCGTGCAGCTCGCCGACCACTACCAGCAGAACACCCCCATCGGCGACGGCCCCGTGCTGCTGCCCGAC
AACCACTACCTGAGCACCCAGTCCAAGCTGAGCAAAGACCCCAACGAGAAGCGCGATCACATGGTCCTGC
TGGAGTTCGTGACCGCCGCCGGGATCACTCTCGGCATGGACGAGCTGTACAAGTAACATCGATTGGAATT
CAAGGCCTCTCGAGCCTCTAGAACTATAGTGAGTCGTATTACGTAGATCCAGACATGATAAGATACATTG
ATGAGTTTGGACAAACCACAACTAGAATGCAGTGAAAAAAATGCTTTATTTGTGAAATTTGTGATGCTAT
TGCTTTATTTGTAACCATTATAAGCTGCAATAAACAAGTTAACAACAACAATTGCATTCATTTTATGTTT
CAGGTTCAGGGGGAGGTGTGGGAGGTTTTTTAATTCGCGGCCGCGGCGCCAATGCATTGGGCCCGGTACC
CAGCTTTTGTTCCCTTTAGTGAGGGTTAATTGCGCGCTTGGCGTAATCATGGTCATAGCTGTTTCCTGTG
TGAAATTGTTATCCGCTCACAATTCCACACAACATACGAGCCGGGAGCATAAAGTGTAAAGCCTGGGGTG
CCTAATGAGTGAGCTAACTCACATTAATTGCGTTGCGCTCACTGCCCGCTTTCCAGTCGGGAAACCTGTC
GTGCCAGCTGCATTAATGAATCGGCCAACGCGCGGGGAGAGGCGGTTTGCGTATTGGGCGCTCTTCCGCT
TCCTCGCTCACTGACTCGCTGCGCTCGGTCGTTCGGCTGCGGCGAGCGGTATCAGCTCACTCAAAGGCGG
TAATACGGTTATCCACAGAATCAGGGGATAACGCAGGAAAGAACATGTGAGCAAAAGGCCAGCAAAAGGC
CAGGAACCGTAAAAAGGCCGCGTTGCTGGCGTTTTTCCATAGGCTCCGCCCCCCTGACGAGCATCACAAA
AATCGACGCTCAAGTCAGAGGTGGCGAAACCCGACAGGACTATAAAGATACCAGGCGTTTCCCCCTGGAA
GCTCCCTCGTGCGCTCTCCTGTTCCGACCCTGCCGCTTACCGGATACCTGTCCGCCTTTCTCCCTTCGGG
AAGCGTGGCGCTTTCTCATAGCTCACGCTGTAGGTATCTCAGTTCGGTGTAGGTCGTTCGCTCCAAGCTG
GGCTGTGTGCACGAACCCCCCGTTCAGCCCGACCGCTGCGCCTTATCCGGTAACTATCGTCTTGAGTCCA
ACCCGGTAAGACACGACTTATCGCCACTGGCAGCAGCCACTGGTAACAGGATTAGCAGAGCGAGGTATGT
AGGCGGTGCTACAGAGTTCTTGAAGTGGTGGCCTAACTACGGCTACACTAGAAGAACAGTATTTGGTATC
TGCGCTCTGCTGAAGCCAGTTACCTTCGGAAAAAGAGTTGGTAGCTCTTGATCCGGCAAACAAACCACCG
CTGGTAGCGGTGGTTTTTTTGTTTGCAAGCAGCAGATTACGCGCAGAAAAAAAGGATCTCAA
Features (pLannotate 1.2.2; 16 found; start..end, strand, type, name):
    171..1031    -  CDS            AmpR: β-lactamase; bla; confers resistance to ampicillin, carbenicillin, and related antibiotics
   1032..1136    -  promoter       AmpR promoter: bla
   1189..1617    -  rep_origin     f1 ori (sequence partly withheld): f1 bacteriophage origin of replication; arrow indicates direction of (+) strand synthesis
   1622..1688    -  CDS            lacZα (fragment): LacZα fragment of β-galactosidase; lacZ fragment
   1695..2672    +  promoter       CMV IE94 promoter: enhancer/promoter region of simian cytomegalovirus major immediate early transcription unit IE94
   2707..2725    +  promoter       SP6 promoter: promoter for bacteriophage SP6 RNA polymerase
   2798..3175    +  CDS            H2B: human histone H2B; HIST1H2BJ
   3194..3913    +  CDS            mCerulean: enhanced monomeric variant of CFP (Rizzo et al., 2004) mammalian codon-optimized
   3951..3968    -  promoter       T7 promoter (fragment): promoter for bacteriophage T7 RNA polymerase
   3973..4107    -  polyA_signal   SV40 poly(A) signal: SV40 polyadenylation signal
   4220..4238    -  promoter       T3 promoter: promoter for bacteriophage T3 RNA polymerase
   4283..4299    -  protein_bind   lac operator: The lac repressor binds to the lac operator to inhibit transcription in E. coli. This inhibition can be relieved by adding lactose or isopropyl-β-D-thiogalactopyranoside (IPTG). lac repressor encoded by lacI
   4307..4337    -  promoter       lac promoter: promoter for the E. coli lac operon
   4352..4373    -  protein_bind   CAP binding site: CAP binding activates transcription in the presence of cAMP. E. coli catabolite activator protein
   4386..4478    -  CDS            lacI (fragment): lac repressor; lacI; The lac repressor binds to the lac operator to inhibit transcription in E. coli. This inhibition can be relieved by adding lactose or isopropyl-β-D-thiogalactopyranoside (IPTG).
   4661..5249    -  rep_origin     ori: high-copy-number ColE1/pMB1/pBR322/pUC origin of replication
