[The description below was written by a language model from this plasmid's Addgene catalogue record and pLannotate feature annotations shown in this document.]
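Description:
H2B CFP is a 5.2 kb expression and in vitro transcription plasmid built on the pCS2+8 backbone, carrying human histone H2B fused at its C terminus to mCerulean, a monomeric, enhanced cyan fluorescent protein derived from the Aequorea victoria protein. It is propagated in E. coli as a high-copy plasmid through a ColE1/pUC-type origin and selected with ampicillin via the β-lactamase gene. An f1 phage origin is also present, along with remnants of the lac region (lacZα and lacI fragments, lac promoter and operator, CAP site) inherited from the parental cloning vector.

The fusion cassette follows the usual pCS2 layout. The simian cytomegalovirus IE94 enhancer/promoter sits upstream for direct expression of the plasmid in vertebrate cells or embryos. It is followed by an SP6 promoter, which the catalogue lists as the promoter for the insert and which allows synthesis of mRNA in vitro. The H2B coding sequence is followed after a short linker by the mammalian codon-optimized mCerulean open reading frame. Next comes an SV40 polyadenylation signal, which the annotation places on the reverse strand. A T7 promoter fragment and a T3 promoter lie downstream in the reverse orientation, as is typical of this vector family.

Because H2B is incorporated into nucleosomes, the fusion labels chromatin, giving a cyan marker of nuclei and chromosomes in living cells. The record lists sea urchin, zebrafish and mammalian systems as intended hosts, which fits either injection of SP6-transcribed mRNA into embryos or plasmid-driven expression in cells. Part of the construct was derived from commercially synthesized DNA, and the cloning method is not recorded.
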