Addgene plasmid #198059: H2B CFP
Purpose: mCerulean fused to human H2B protein
Depositing lab: Amro Hamdoun.
Backbone
  Vector backbone: pCS2+8
  Backbone size w/o insert (bp): 4137
  Total vector size (bp): 5249
  Vector type: Synthetic Biology ; sea urchin, mammal, zebrafish
Growth in bacteria
  Bacterial resistance: Ampicillin, 100 μg/mL
  Growth temperature: 37°C
  Growth strain: DH5alpha
  Copy number: High Copy
Gene/Insert
  Gene/Insert name: H2B (alt name: Human Histone H2B)
  Species: H. sapiens (human); A. victoria
  Insert size (bp): 1116
  Promoter: sp6
  Tag / fusion protein: mCerulean (C terminal on insert)
  Cloning method: Unknown
  Sequencing primers: 5′ TGACGTAAATGGGCGGTAGG; 3′ GTCATAGCTGTTTCCTG
Resource information
  A portion of this plasmid was derived from a plasmid made by: Twist Bioscience
Terms and licenses: Academic/Nonprofit Terms; Industry Terms: Not Available to Industry
How to cite: H2B CFP was a gift from Amro Hamdoun (Addgene plasmid # 198059 ; http://n2t.net/addgene:198059 ; RRID:Addgene_198059)
